>Addgene plasmid #72791 | pAWSV-38 | depositor full sequence | sequence record 133595 | pAWSV-38 sequence 4556 bps
CACCTAAATTGTAAGCGTTAATATTTTGTTAAAATTCGCGTTAAATTTTTGTTAAATCAGCTCATTTTTT
AACCAATAGGCCGAAATCGGCAAAATCCCTTATAAATCAAAAGAATAGACCGAGATAGGGT
[37 nt withheld, positions 132-168]
AAAGAACGTGGACTCCAACGTCAAAGG
[49 nt withheld, positions 196-244]
T
[91 nt withheld, positions 246-336]
G
[124 nt withheld, positions 338-461]
CCCATTCGCCATTCAGGCTGCGCAACTGTTGGGAAGGGCGATCGGTGCGGGCCTCTTCGCTATTACGCCA
GCTGGCGAAAGGGGGATGTGCTGCAAGGCGATTAAGTTGGGTAACGCCAGGGTTTTCCCAGTCACGACGT
TGTAAAACGACGGCCAGTGAATTGTAATACGACTCACTATAGGGCGAATTGGGTACAGGCGCGCCTCAGC
CTAAAGCTTTTTCCCCGTATCCCCCCAGGTGTCTGCAGGCTCAAAGAGCAGCGAGAAGCGTTCAGAGGAA
AGCGATCCCGTGCCACCTTCCCCGTGCCCGGGCTGTCCCCGCACGCTGCCGGCTCGGGGATGCGGGGGGA
GCGCCGGACCGGAGCGGAGCCCCGGGCGGCTCGCTGCTGCCCCCTAGCGGGGGAGGGACGTAATTACATC
CCTGGGGGCTTTGGGGGGGGGCTGTCCCCGTGCACTCAGCCTAAAGCTTTTTCCCCGTATCCCCCCAGGT
GTCTGCAGGCTCAAAGAGCAGCGAGAAGCGTTCAGAGGAAAGCGATCCCGTGCCACCTTCCCCGTGCCCG
GGCTGTCCCCGCACGCTGCCGGCTCGGGGATGCGGGGGGAGCGCCGGACCGGAGCGGAGCCCCGGGCGGC
TCGCTGCTGCCCCCTAGCGGGGGAGGGACGTAATTACATCCCTGGGGGCTTTGGGGGGGGGCTGTCCCCA
CTAGTGATTCGAGGCAGTGAAAAAAATGCTTTATTTGTGAAATTTGTGATGCTATTGCTTTATTTGTAAC
CATTATAAGCTGCAATAAACAAGTTAACAACAACAATTGATCTTGAGGAATTCCGTTGCGGATCCAGTGC
TAGCTCAGCAGTAGGTTGGGTAATCACACTACCTGCACGAACAGCACTTTGGAGCCCCCAGGACTGAGGT
CCAAGACGGGAGGACAGAAAGGAAGGTCTGTAGCACAGGATCTAGGACACATGGAGTGAAACAGACCCCA
ACCACCCTCTCAGTGAAGGTTAAGAAGTGGGGAAAAGGCCTTTCCCTCCACGGACGCTGTGCGTGCCCTG
CTGGAGCAGCAAGTACCCACAGTGCGGTAGCACGGAGAGGACCACTATCTGCACTGTCAGCACTTTAGCC
CCGGCAGGGCTGGAGCGGGAGGTGGGGAGGCGGCAATGAGAGCACGGTAAGGAGCTACCCCTTTAAGGGT
CAAAACAGATGGCCCTCCAGCAATTTGGGCACTTACCAGAGCAGTGGAAAGGCGCAGGATAGCCAGCAGG
GTCCGGGCAGAAGTATAGGTGGCATCCTTACTAGCCCAAGCCTCTCGCCTCATCTCCACGTATGCTGCTG
TGATGTAGTCAGCCAGAGACTCTGGCACCATGGGCTGCTTCTCGCGGCACATGAGATCTTCAGCCTAAAG
CTTTTTCCCCGTATCCCCCCAGGTGTCTGCAGGCTCAAAGAGCAGCGAGAAGCGTTCAGAGGAAAGCGAT
CCCGTGCCACCTTCCCCGTGCCCGGGCTGTCCCCGCACGCTGCCGGCTCGGGGATGCGGGGGGAGCGCCG
GACCGGAGCGGAGCCCCGGGCGGCTCGCTGCTGCCCCCTAGCGGGGGAGGGACGTAATTACATCCCTGGG
GGCTTTGGGGGGGGGCTGTCCCCGTGCACTCAGCCTAAAGCTTTTTCCCCGTATCCCCCCAGGTGTCTGC
AGGCTCAAAGAGCAGCGAGAAGCGTTCAGAGGAAAGCGATCCCGTGCCACCTTCCCCGTGCCCGGGCTGT
CCCCGCACGCTGCCGGCTCGGGGATGCGGGGGGAGCGCCGGACCGGAGCGGAGCCCCGGGCGGCTCGCTG
CTGCCCCCTAGCGGGGGAGGGACGTAATTACATCCCTGGGGGCTTTGGGGGGGGGCTGTCCCCATTTAAA
TCAGCTCCAGCTTTTGTTCCCTTTAGTGAGGGTTAATTTCGAGCTTGGCGTAATCATGGTCATAGCTGTT
TCCTGTGTGAAATTGTTATCCGCTCACAATTCCACACAACATACGAGCCGGAAGCATAAAGTGTAAAGCC
TGGGGTGCCTAATGAGTGAGCTAACTCACATTAATTGCGTTGCGCTCACTGCCCGCTTTCCAGTCGGGAA
ACCTGTCGTGCCAGCTGCATTAATGAATCGGCCAACGCGCGGGGAGAGGCGGTTTGCGTATTGGGCGCTC
TTCCGCTTCCTCGCTCACTGACTCGCTGCGCTCGGTCGTTCGGCTGCGGCGAGCGGTATCAGCTCACTCA
AAGGCGGTAATACGGTTATCCACAGAATCAGGGGATAACGCAGGAAAGAACATGTGAGCAAAAGGCCAGC
AAAAGGCCAGGAACCGTAAAAAGGCCGCGTTGCTGGCGTTTTTCCATAGGCTCCGCCCCCCTGACGAGCA
TCACAAAAATCGACGCTCAAGTCAGAGGTGGCGAAACCCGACAGGACTATAAAGATACCAGGCGTTTCCC
CCTGGAAGCTCCCTCGTGCGCTCTCCTGTTCCGACCCTGCCGCTTACCGGATACCTGTCCGCCTTTCTCC
CTTCGGGAAGCGTGGCGCTTTCTCATAGCTCACGCTGTAGGTATCTCAGTTCGGTGTAGGTCGTTCGCTC
CAAGCTGGGCTGTGTGCACGAACCCCCCGTTCAGCCCGACCGCTGCGCCTTATCCGGTAACTATCGTCTT
GAGTCCAACCCGGTAAGACACGACTTATCGCCACTGGCAGCAGCCACTGGTAACAGGATTAGCAGAGCGA
GGTATGTAGGCGGTGCTACAGAGTTCTTGAAGTGGTGGCCTAACTACGGCTACACTAGAAGGACAGTATT
TGGTATCTGCGCTCTGCTGAAGCCAGTTACCTTCGGAAAAAGAGTTGGTAGCTCTTGATCCGGCAAACAA
ACCACCGCTGGTAGCGGTGGTTTTTTTGTTTGCAAGCAGCAGATTACGCGCAGAAAAAAAGGATCTCAAG
AAGATCCTTTGATCTTTTCTACGGGGTCTGACGCTCAGTGGAACGAAAACTCACGTTAAGGGATTTTGGT
CATGAGATTATCAAAAAGGATCTTCACCTAGATCCTTTTAAATTAAAAATGAAGTTTTAAATCAATCTAA
AGTATATATGAGTAAACTTGGTCTGACAGTTACCAATGCTTAATCAGTGAGGCACCTATCTCAGCGATCT
GTCTATTTCGTTCATCCATAGTTGCCTGACTCCCCGTCGTGTAGATAACTACGATACGGGAGGGCTTACC
ATCTGGCCCCAGTGCTGCAATGATACCGCGAGACCCACGCTCACCGGCTCCAGATTTATCAGCAATAAAC
CAGCCAGCCGGAAGGGCCGAGCGCAGAAGTGGTCCTGCAACTTTATCCGCCTCCATCCAGTCTATTAATT
GTTGCCGGGAAGCTAGAGTAAGTAGTTCGCCAGTTAATAGTTTGCGCAACGTTGTTGCCATTGCTACAGG
CATCGTGGTGTCACGCTCGTCGTTTGGTATGGCTTCATTCAGCTCCGGTTCCCAACGATCAAGGCGAGTT
ACATGATCCCCCATGTTGTGCAAAAAAGCGGTTAGCTCCTTCGGTCCTCCGATCGTTGTCAGAAGTAAGT
TGGCCGCAGTGTTATCACTCATGGTTATGGCAGCACTGCATAATTCTCTTACTGTCATGCCATCCGTAAG
ATGCTTTTCTGTGACTGGTGAGTACTCAACCAAGTCATTCTGAGAATAGTGTATGCGGCGACCGAGTTGC
TCTTGCCCGGCGTCAATACGGGATAATACCGCGCCACATAGCAGAACTTTAAAAGTGCTCATCATTGGAA
AACGTTCTTCGGGGCGAAAACTCTCAAGGATCTTACCGCTGTTGAGATCCAGTTCGATGTAACCCACTCG
TGCACCCAACTGATCTTCAGCATCTTTTACTTTCACCAGCGTTTCTGGGTGAGCAAAAACAGGAAGGCAA
AATGCCGCAAAAAAGGGAATAAGGGCGACACGGAAATGTTGAATACTCATACTCTTCCTTTTTCAATATT
ATTGAAGCATTTATCAGGGTTATTGTCTCATGAGCGGATACATATTTGAATGTATTTAGAAAAATAAACA
AATAGGGGTTCCGCGCACATTTCCCCGAAAAGTGC
Features (pLannotate 1.2.2; 15 found; start..end, strand, type, name):
     33..461     -  rep_origin     f1 ori (sequence partly withheld): f1 bacteriophage origin of replication; arrow indicates direction of (+) strand synthesis
    466..623     -  CDS            lacZα (fragment): LacZα fragment of β-galactosidase; lacZ fragment
    626..644     +  promoter       T7 promoter: promoter for bacteriophage T7 RNA polymerase
   1175..1256    -  polyA_signal   SV40 poly(A) signal: SV40 polyadenylation signal
   1282..1361    -  ncRNA          mir-17: Accession: RF00051 - mir-17 microRNA precursor family
   1508..1587    -  ncRNA          mir-17: Accession: RF00051 - mir-17 microRNA precursor family
   1688..1843    -  CDS            MCM7 (fragment): MCM7_HUMAN - Also known as CDC47, MCM2. Experimental evidence at protein level: Swiss-Prot protein existence level 1. Acts as component of the MCM2-7 complex (MCM complex) which is the putative replicative helicase essential for 'once per cell cycle' DNA replication initiation and elongation in eukaryotic cells. The active ATPase sites in the MCM2-7 ring are formed through the interaction surfaces of two neighboring subunits such that a critical structure of a conserved arginine finger motif is provided in trans relative to the ATP-binding site of the Walker A box of the adjacent subunit. The
   2371..2389    -  promoter       T3 promoter: promoter for bacteriophage T3 RNA polymerase
   2434..2450    -  protein_bind   lac operator: The lac repressor binds to the lac operator to inhibit transcription in E. coli. This inhibition can be relieved by adding lactose or isopropyl-β-D-thiogalactopyranoside (IPTG). lac repressor encoded by lacI
   2458..2488    -  promoter       lac promoter: promoter for the E. coli lac operon
   2503..2524    -  protein_bind   CAP binding site: CAP binding activates transcription in the presence of cAMP. E. coli catabolite activator protein
   2537..2629    -  CDS            lacI (fragment): lac repressor; lacI; The lac repressor binds to the lac operator to inhibit transcription in E. coli. This inhibition can be relieved by adding lactose or isopropyl-β-D-thiogalactopyranoside (IPTG).
   2812..3400    -  rep_origin     ori: high-copy-number ColE1/pMB1/pBR322/pUC origin of replication
   3571..4431    -  CDS            AmpR: β-lactamase; bla; confers resistance to ampicillin, carbenicillin, and related antibiotics
   4432..4536    -  promoter       AmpR promoter: bla
