[The description below was written by a language model from this plasmid's Addgene catalogue record and pLannotate feature annotations shown in this document.]
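Description:
pAWSV-38 is a small (about 4.6 kb) bacterial cloning plasmid built on the pBT264 backbone and carrying a genomic fragment that contains the miR-93/106b microRNA cluster. The backbone has the layout of a phagemid-type cloning vector. It has a high-copy ColE1/pUC-family origin for propagation in E. coli and an f1 origin that permits single-stranded DNA production. Ampicillin selection comes from a β-lactamase gene driven by its own promoter. A lac promoter/operator region with a CAP binding site and a lacZα fragment is also present, together with a residual lacI fragment. T7 and T3 phage promoters flank the cloning region.

Within that region the annotation detects two precursors of the mir-17 family, consistent with miR-93 and miR-106b, which both belong to that family. Next to them lies a short fragment matching human MCM7. This fits the known position of the cluster within an intron of the MCM7 host gene and suggests the insert was taken as a stretch of genomic sequence, although the record does not name the species. An SV40 polyadenylation signal sits downstream of the hairpins in the same orientation. No mammalian promoter is annotated, and several hundred bases between the MCM7 fragment and the T3 promoter carry no annotation, so the record does not state what drives expression of the cluster in cells, if anything does in this plasmid.

The associated publication concerns massively parallel, high-order combinatorial genetics in human cells. The plasmid is therefore plausibly a storage or intermediate vector holding one microRNA element for assembly into combinatorial expression constructs, but the catalogue fields do not state this role.
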