Addgene plasmid #72791: pAWSV-38
Purpose: pBT264-[miR-93/106b cluster]
Depositing lab: Timothy Lu. Depositing organization: Massachusetts Institute of Technology. Publication: Massively parallel high-order combinatorial genetics in human cells. Wong AS, Choi GC, Cheng AA, Purcell O, Lu TK. Nat Biotechnol. 2015 Sep;33(9):952-61. doi: 10.1038/nbt.3326. Epub 2015 Aug 17. PubMed 26280411.
Backbone
  Vector backbone: pBT264
Growth in bacteria
  Bacterial resistance: Ampicillin, 100 μg/mL
  Growth temperature: 37°C
  Growth strain: DH5alpha
  Copy number: Unknown
Gene/Insert
  Gene/Insert name: [miR-93/106b cluster]
Terms and licenses: Academic/Nonprofit Terms; Industry Terms: Not Available to Industry
How to cite: pAWSV-38 was a gift from Timothy Lu (Addgene plasmid # 72791 ; http://n2t.net/addgene:72791 ; RRID:Addgene_72791)
