>Addgene plasmid #72791 | pAWSV-38 | addgene partial sequence | sequence record 137572 | SV40pA-R 5'-GAAATTTGTGATGCTATTGC-3'
TAACAACAACAATTGATCTTGAGGAATTCCGTTGCGGATCCAGTGCTAGCTCAGCAGTAGGTTGGGTAAT
CACACTACCTGCACGAACAGCACTTTGGAGCCCCCAGGACTGAGGTCCAAGACGGGAGGACAGAAAGGAA
GGTCTGTAGCACAGGATCTAGGACACATGGAGTGAAACAGACCCCAACCACCCTCTCAGTGAAGGTTAAG
AAGTGGGGAAAAGGCCTTTCCCTCCACGGACGCTGTGCGTGCCCTGCTGGAGCAGCAAGTACCCACAGTG
CGGTAGCACGGAGAGGACCACTATCTGCACTGTCAGCACTTTAGCCCCGGCAGGGCTGGAGCGGGAGGTG
GGGAGGCGGCAATGAGAGCACGGTAAGGAGCTACCCCTTTAAGGGTCAAAACAGATGGCCCTCCAGCAAT
TTGGGCACTTACCAGAGCAGTGGAAAGGCGCAGGATAGCCAGCAGGGTCCGGGCAGAAGTATAGGTGGCA
TCCTTACTAGCCCAAGCCTCTCGCCTCATCTCCACGTATGCTGCTGTGATGTAGTCAGCCAGAGACTCTG
GCACCATGGGCTGCTTCTCGCGGCACATGAGATCTTCAGCCTAAAGCTTTTTCCCCGTATCCCCCCAGGT
GTCTGCAGGCTCAAAGAGCAGCGAGAAGCGTTCAGAGGAAAGCGATCCCGTGCCACCTTCCCCGTGCCCG
GGCTGTCCCCGCACGCTGCCGGCTCGGGGATGCGGGGGGAGCGCCGGACCGGAGCGGAGCCCCGGGCGGC
TCGCTGCTGCCCCCTAGCGGGGGAGGGACGTAATTACATCCCTGGGGGCTTTGGGGGGGGGCTGTCCCCG
TGCACTCAGCCTAAAGCTTTTTCCCCGTATCCC
