>Addgene plasmid #72791 | pAWSV-38 | addgene partial sequence | sequence record 137574 | M13-Rev 5'-CAGGAAACAGCTATGACC-3'
AGCTGGAGCTGATTTAAATGGGGACAGCCCCCCCCCAAAGCCCCCAGGGATGTAATTACGTCCCTCCCCC
GCTAGGGGGCAGCAGCGAGCCGCCCGGGGCTCCGCTCCGGTCCGGCGCTCCCCCCGCATCCCCGAGCCGG
CAGCGTGCGGGGACAGCCCGGGCACGGGGAAGGTGGCACGGGATCGCTTTCCTCTGAACGCTTCTCGCTG
CTCTTTGAGCCTGCAGACACCTGGGGGGATACGGGGAAAAAGCTTTAGGCTGAGTGCACGGGGACAGCCC
CCCCCCAAAGCCCCCAGGGATGTAATTACGTCCCTCCCCCGCTAGGGGGCAGCAGCGAGCCGCCCGGGGC
TCCGCTCCGGTCCGGCGCTCCCCCCGCATCCCCGAGCCGGCAGCGTGCGGGGACAGCCCGGGCACGGGGA
A
